Addgene plasmid #225082: pACYCDuet-1:ChrA-C63S-C66S
Purpose: Expresses precursor peptide ChrA-C63S/C66S in E.coli
Depositing lab: Wilfred van der Donk. Depositing organization: University of Illinois at Urbana-Champaign. Publication: Macrocyclization and Backbone Rearrangement During RiPP Biosynthesis by a SAM-Dependent Domain-of-Unknown-Function 692. Ayikpoe RS, Zhu L, Chen JY, Ting CP, van der Donk WA. ACS Cent Sci. 2023 Apr 24;9(5):1008-1018. doi: 10.1021/acscentsci.3c00160. eCollection 2023 May 24. PubMed 37252350.
Backbone
  Vector backbone: pACYCDuet-1
  Vector type: Bacterial Expression
Growth in bacteria
  Bacterial resistance: Chloramphenicol, 25 μg/mL
  Growth temperature: 37°C
  Growth strain: DH5alpha
  Copy number: High Copy
Gene/Insert
  Gene/Insert name: ChrA-C63S/C66S
  Species: Chryseobacterium sp. JM1
  Insert size (bp): 246
  Mutation: C63S/C66S
  Promoter: T7
  Tag / fusion protein: His6 (N terminal on insert)
  Cloning method: Restriction Enzyme; 5′ cloning site Unknown (unknown if destroyed)
Terms and licenses: Academic/Nonprofit Terms; Industry Terms: Not Available to Industry
How to cite: pACYCDuet-1:ChrA-C63S-C66S was a gift from Wilfred van der Donk (Addgene plasmid # 225082 ; http://n2t.net/addgene:225082 ; RRID:Addgene_225082)
