[The description below was written by a language model from this plasmid's Addgene catalogue record and pLannotate feature annotations shown in this document.]
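Description:
pACYCDuet-1:ChrA-C63S-C66S is a bacterial expression plasmid built on the pACYCDuet-1 backbone, a dual-cassette T7 vector for E. coli. The 4,183-nt sequence carries the p15A origin of replication and a chloramphenicol acetyltransferase (cat) gene with its native promoter for chloramphenicol selection. The p15A origin is compatible with ColE1-type plasmids, so Duet vectors of this kind can be maintained alongside other expression plasmids in the same cell. The catalogue entry lists the plasmid as high copy, whereas the annotation describes p15A as a medium-copy origin. A lacI gene with its own promoter supplies the lac repressor. The short IS1, RSF ori, TcR and SET1 fragment hits are probably backbone remnants or partial annotation matches rather than functional elements.

The payload is a 246-bp insert encoding ChrA from Chryseobacterium sp. JM1, a precursor peptide of a ribosomally synthesized and post-translationally modified peptide (RiPP) pathway. It carries two cysteine-to-serine substitutions, C63S and C66S, and an N-terminal His6 tag for affinity purification. The insert itself is not annotated in the feature table. However, the unannotated gap between the first T7 promoter/lac operator/RBS unit and the second T7 promoter is consistent with placement in the first cloning site. The second T7-lac cassette appears to be empty, followed by the vector's S-Tag region and the T7 terminator. Expression requires a host that supplies T7 RNA polymerase and is inducible with IPTG, which relieves lac repression. The associated work concerns macrocyclization and backbone rearrangement during RiPP biosynthesis. This double mutant is therefore presumably a substrate variant for testing the role of these two cysteines in peptide modification, though the record states only that it expresses the mutant precursor.
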