Features (pLannotate 1.2.2; 18 found; start..end, strand, type, name):
    615..717     -  promoter       cat promoter: promoter of the E. coli cat gene encoding chloramphenicol acetyltransferase
    838..981     +  mobile_element IS1 (fragment): prokaryotic transposable element IS1
   1100..1155    -  rep_origin     RSF ori (fragment): Plasmids containing the RSF 1030 origin of replication can be propagated in E. coli cells that contain additional plasmids with compatible origins.
   1243..1788    -  rep_origin     p15A ori: Plasmids containing the medium-copy-number p15A origin of replication can be propagated in E. coli cells that contain a second plasmid with the ColE1 origin.
   1900..1964    -  CDS            TcR (fragment): tetracycline efflux protein; tet; confers resistance to tetracycline
   1979..2000    -  protein_bind   CAP binding site: CAP binding activates transcription in the presence of cAMP. E. coli catabolite activator protein
   2013..3095    -  CDS            lacI: lac repressor; lacI; The lac repressor binds to the lac operator to inhibit transcription in E. coli. This inhibition can be relieved by adding lactose or isopropyl-β-D-thiogalactopyranoside (IPTG).
   3096..3173    -  promoter       lacI promoter: lacI
   3181..3216    -  CDS            TcR (fragment): tetracycline efflux protein; tet; confers resistance to tetracycline
   3219..3237    +  promoter       T7 promoter: promoter for bacteriophage T7 RNA polymerase
   3238..3262    +  protein_bind   lac operator: The lac repressor binds to the lac operator to inhibit transcription in E. coli. This inhibition can be relieved by adding lactose or isopropyl-β-D-thiogalactopyranoside (IPTG). lac repressor encoded by lacI
   3277..3299    +  RBS            RBS: efficient ribosome binding site from bacteriophage T7 gene 10 (Olins and Rangwala, 1989)
   3622..3640    +  promoter       T7 promoter: promoter for bacteriophage T7 RNA polymerase
   3641..3665    +  protein_bind   lac operator: The lac repressor binds to the lac operator to inhibit transcription in E. coli. This inhibition can be relieved by adding lactose or isopropyl-β-D-thiogalactopyranoside (IPTG). lac repressor encoded by lacI
   3774..3815    +  CDS            S-Tag (fragment): affinity and epitope tag derived from pancreatic ribonuclease A
   3845..3862    +  CDS            SET1 (fragment): solubility-enhancement tag derived from T7 phage gene 10B
   3870..3917    +  terminator     T7 terminator: transcription terminator for bacteriophage T7 RNA polymerase
   4141..614     -  CDS            cat (across the origin): CAT_ECOLX - Experimental evidence at protein level: Swiss-Prot protein existence level 1. This enzyme is an effector of chloramphenicol resistance in bacteria. From Escherichia coli. This protein is used as a marker in many commonly used cloning vectors, such as pACYC184.
>Addgene plasmid #225082 | pACYCDuet-1:ChrA-C63S-C66S | addgene full sequence | sequence record 458633 | Addgene NGS Result
AGCATTCTGCCGACATGGAAGCCATCACAAACGGCATGATGAACCTGAATCGCCAGCGGCATCAGCACCT
TGTCGCCTTGCGTATAATATTTGCCCATAGTGAAAACGGGGGCGAAGAAGTTGTCCATATTGGCCACGTT
TAAATCAAAACTGGTGAAACTCACCCAGGGATTGGCTGAGACGAAAAACATATTCTCAATAAACCCTTTA
GGGAAATAGGCCAGGTTTTCACCGTAACACGCCACATCTTGCGAATATATGTGTAGAAACTGCCGGAAAT
CGTCGTGGTATTCACTCCAGAGCGATGAAAACGTTTCAGTTTGCTCATGGAAAACGGTGTAACAAGGGTG
AACACTATCCCATATCACCAGCTCACCGTCTTTCATTGCCATACGGAACTCCGGATGAGCATTCATCAGG
CGGGCAAGAATGTGAATAAAGGCCGGATAAAACTTGTGCTTATTTTTCTTTACGGTCTTTAAAAAGGCCG
TAATATCCAGCTGAACGGTCTGGTTATAGGTACATTGAGCAACTGACTGAAATGCCTCAAAATGTTCTTT
ACGATGCCATTGGGATATATCAACGGTGGTATATCCAGTGATTTTTTTCTCCATTTTAGCTTCCTTAGCT
CCTGAAAATCTCGATAACTCAAAAAATACGCCCGGTAGTGATCTTATTTCATTATGGTGAAAGTTGGAAC
CTCTTACGTGCCGATCAACGTCTCATTTTCGCCAAAAGTTGGCCCAGGGCTTCCCGGTATCAACAGGGAC
ACCAGGATTTATTTATTCTGCGAAGTGATCTTCCGTCACAGGTATTTATTCGGCGCAAAGTGCGTCGGGT
GATGCTGCCAACTTACTGATTTAGTGTATGATGGTGTTTTTGAGGTGCTCCAGTGGCTTCTGTTTCTATC
AGCTGTCCCTCCTGTTCAGCTACTGACGGGGTGGTGCGTAACGGCAAAAGCACCGCCGGACATCAGCGCT
AGCGGAGTGTATACTGGCTTACTATGTTGGCACTGATGAGGGTGTCAGTGAAGTGCTTCATGTGGCAGGA
GAAAAAAGGCTGCACCGGTGCGTCAGCAGAATATGTGATACAGGATATATTCCGCTTCCTCGCTCACTGA
CTCGCTACGCTCGGTCGTTCGACTGCGGCGAGCGGAAATGGCTTACGAACGGGGCGGAGATTTCCTGGAA
GATGCCAGGAAGATACTTAACAGGGAAGTGAGAGGGCCGCGGCAAAGCCGTTTTTCCATAGGCTCCGCCC
CCCTGACAAGCATCACGAAATCTGACGCTCAAATCAGTGGTGGCGAAACCCGACAGGACTATAAAGATAC
CAGGCGTTTCCCCCTGGCGGCTCCCTCGTGCGCTCTCCTGTTCCTGCCTTTCGGTTTACCGGTGTCATTC
CGCTGTTATGGCCGCGTTTGTCTCATTCCACGCCTGACACTCAGTTCCGGGTAGGCAGTTCGCTCCAAGC
TGGACTGTATGCACGAACCCCCCGTTCAGTCCGACCGCTGCGCCTTATCCGGTAACTATCGTCTTGAGTC
CAACCCGGAAAGACATGCAAAAGCACCACTGGCAGCAGCCACTGGTAATTGATTTAGAGGAGTTAGTCTT
GAAGTCATGCGCCGGTTAAGGCTAAACTGAAAGGACAAGTTTTGGTGACTGCGCTCCTCCAAGCCAGTTA
CCTCGGTTCAAAGAGTTGGTAGCTCAGAGAACCTTCGAAAAACCGCCCTGCAAGGCGGTTTTTTCGTTTT
CAGAGCAAGAGATTACGCGCAGACCAAAACGATCTCAAGAAGATCATCTTATTAATCAGATAAAATATTT
CTAGATTTCAGTGCAATTTATCTCTTCAAATGTAGCACCTGAAGTCAGCCCCATACGATATAAGTTGTAA
TTCTCATGTTAGTCATGCCCCGCGCCCACCGGAAGGAGCTGACTGGGTTGAAGGCTCTCAAGGGCATCGG
TCGAGATCCCGGTGCCTAATGAGTGAGCTAACTTACATTAATTGCGTTGCGCTCACTGCCCGCTTTCCAG
TCGGGAAACCTGTCGTGCCAGCTGCATTAATGAATCGGCCAACGCGCGGGGAGAGGCGGTTTGCGTATTG
GGCGCCAGGGTGGTTTTTCTTTTCACCAGTGAGACGGGCAACAGCTGATTGCCCTTCACCGCCTGGCCCT
GAGAGAGTTGCAGCAAGCGGTCCACGCTGGTTTGCCCCAGCAGGCGAAAATCCTGTTTGATGGTGGTTAA
CGGCGGGATATAACATGAGCTGTCTTCGGTATCGTCGTATCCCACTACCGAGATGTCCGCACCAACGCGC
AGCCCGGACTCGGTAATGGCGCGCATTGCGCCCAGCGCCATCTGATCGTTGGCAACCAGCATCGCAGTGG
GAACGATGCCCTCATTCAGCATTTGCATGGTTTGTTGAAAACCGGACATGGCACTCCAGTCGCCTTCCCG
TTCCGCTATCGGCTGAATTTGATTGCGAGTGAGATATTTATGCCAGCCAGCCAGACGCAGACGCGCCGAG
ACAGAACTTAATGGGCCCGCTAACAGCGCGATTTGCTGGTGACCCAATGCGACCAGATGCTCCACGCCCA
GTCGCGTACCGTCTTCATGGGAGAAAATAATACTGTTGATGGGTGTCTGGTCAGAGACATCAAGAAATAA
CGCCGGAACATTAGTGCAGGCAGCTTCCACAGCAATGGCATCCTGGTCATCCAGCGGATAGTTAATGATC
AGCCCACTGACGCGTTGCGCGAGAAGATTGTGCACCGCCGCTTTACAGGCTTCGACGCCGCTTCGTTCTA
CCATCGACACCACCACGCTGGCACCCAGTTGATCGGCGCGAGATTTAATCGCCGCGACAATTTGCGACGG
CGCGTGCAGGGCCAGACTGGAGGTGGCAACGCCAATCAGCAACGACTGTTTGCCCGCCAGTTGTTGTGCC
ACGCGGTTGGGAATGTAATTCAGCTCCGCCATCGCCGCTTCCACTTTTTCCCGCGTTTTCGCAGAAACGT
GGCTGGCCTGGTTCACCACGCGGGAAACGGTCTGATAAGAGACACCGGCATACTCTGCGACATCGTATAA
CGTTACTGGTTTCACATTCACCACCCTGAATTGACTCTCTTCCGGGCGCTATCATGCCATACCGCGAAAG
GTTTTGCGCCATTCGATGGTGTCCGGGATCTCGACGCTCTCCCTTATGCGACTCCTGCATTAGGAAATTA
ATACGACTCACTATAGGGGAATTGTGAGCGGATAACAATTCCCCTGTAGAAATAATTTTGTTTAACTTTA
ATAAGGAGATATACCATGGGCAGCAGCCATCACCATCATCACCACAGCCAGATGAAGATTCCGGCTCTGG
TGATGGCCAGCCTGCTGGCGGTATCAGTGAGCGGGCAAACCACGAAACCGGTCAAAAAAGGCACGAAAAG
TGTTAAAAAAGTGAAAAAAATGGATAGCCCAAAAACCGTTAAAGCAGAACCCACCAAAGTCGTTAAACGT
GACACGATCCTGAAACATGGCGGCGGTTCTCCGGCGTCCGGTATGGGGTGAAGCTTGCGGCCGCATAATG
CTTAAGTCGAACAGAAAGTAATCGTATTGTACACGGCCGCATAATCGAAATTAATACGACTCACTATAGG
GGAATTGTGAGCGGATAACAATTCCCCATCTTAGTATATTAGTTAAGTATAAGAAGGAGATATACATATG
GCAGATCTCAATTGGATATCGGCCGGCCACGCGATCGCTGACGTCGGTACCCTCGAGTCTGGTAAAGAAA
CCGCTGCTGCGAAATTTGAACGCCAGCACATGGACTCGTCTACTAGCGCAGCTTAATTAACCTAGGCTGC
TGCCACCGCTGAGCAATAACTAGCATAACCCCTTGGGGCCTCTAAACGGGTCTTGAGGGGTTTTTTGCTG
AAACCTCAGGCATTTGAGAAGCACACGGTCACACTGCTTCCGGTAGTCAATAAACCGGTAAACCAGCAAT
AGACATAAGCGGCTATTTAACGACCCTGCCCTGAACCGACGACCGGGTCGAATTTGCTTTCGAATTTCTG
CCATTCATCCGCTTATTATCACTTATTCAGGCGTAGCAACCAGGCGTTTAAGGGCACCAATAACTGCCTT
AAAAAAATTACGCCCCGCCCTGCCACTCATCGCAGTACTGTTGTAATTCATTA
